Addgene plasmid #231573: CMV_Zdk3-VPR
Purpose: Expresses components of the LOOMINA optogenetic transcriptional control system.
Depositing lab: Dominik Niopek. Depositing organization: Universitaet Heidelberg. Publication: A modular toolbox for the optogenetic deactivation of transcription. Muench P, Fiumara M, Southern N, Coda D, Aschenbrenner S, Correia B, Graff J, Niopek D, Mathony J. Nucleic Acids Res. 2024 Dec 16:gkae1237. doi: 10.1093/nar/gkae1237. PubMed 39676667.
Backbone
  Vector backbone: custom
  Vector type: Mammalian Expression
Growth in bacteria
  Bacterial resistance: Ampicillin, 100 μg/mL
  Growth temperature: 37°C
  Growth strain: DH5alpha
  Copy number: High Copy
Gene/Insert
  Gene/Insert name: Zdk3-VPR, CMV driven
  Species: Synthetic
  Cloning method: Golden Gate
  Sequencing primers: 5′ n/a
Terms and licenses: Academic/Nonprofit Terms; Industry Terms: Not Available to Industry
Depositor comments: Please visit https://doi.org/10.1101/2023.11.06.565805 for bioRxiv preprint.
How to cite: CMV_Zdk3-VPR was a gift from Dominik Niopek (Addgene plasmid # 231573 ; http://n2t.net/addgene:231573 ; RRID:Addgene_231573)
