[The description below was written by a language model from this plasmid's Addgene catalogue record and pLannotate feature annotations shown in this document.]
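Description:
CMV_Zdk3-VPR is a 5.4 kb mammalian expression plasmid built on a custom backbone by Golden Gate assembly. It is one component of the LOOMINA system for optogenetic control of transcription. In bacteria it is maintained through a high-copy ColE1/pUC-type origin and selected with ampicillin via the β-lactamase gene and its native promoter. The backbone also carries remnants of common cloning vectors (lac promoter/operator and CAP site, short lacI and bom fragments, and small SV40 promoter and multiple cloning site fragments). These appear to be vestigial and not functional parts of the design. No mammalian selection marker is annotated, which is consistent with use by transient transfection.

The payload is a single synthetic fusion protein driven by the human cytomegalovirus immediate-early enhancer and promoter and terminated by the bovine growth hormone polyadenylation signal, which lies just past the sequence origin of the circular map. A T7 promoter sits between the CMV promoter and the coding region. The N-terminal portion is annotated as a fragment of staphylococcal protein A. This matches Zdk3, since the Zdk binders are small engineered proteins derived from the protein A Z domain that bind the LOV2 photosensor preferentially in its dark state. Downstream are a VP16-repeat segment, the RELA (p65) activation region and the Epstein-Barr virus Rta activation domain, which together form the strong tripartite activator VPR.

In general terms, Zdk3-VPR would be recruited in the dark to a LOV2-bearing partner at a target promoter and released on blue-light illumination, switching transcription off. This fits the toolbox's stated aim of light-induced deactivation of transcription. The record does not specify the partner constructs.
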