Features (pLannotate 1.2.2; 18 found; start..end, strand, type, name):
     53..277     +  polyA_signal   bGH poly(A) signal: bovine growth hormone polyadenylation signal
    281..302     +  promoter       SV40 promoter (fragment): SV40 enhancer and early promoter
    307..323     +  misc_feature   MCS (fragment): pBluescript multiple cloning site
    372..388     -  protein_bind   lac operator: The lac repressor binds to the lac operator to inhibit transcription in E. coli. This inhibition can be relieved by adding lactose or isopropyl-β-D-thiogalactopyranoside (IPTG). lac repressor encoded by lacI
    396..426     -  promoter       lac promoter: promoter for the E. coli lac operon
    441..462     -  protein_bind   CAP binding site: CAP binding activates transcription in the presence of cAMP. E. coli catabolite activator protein
    475..567     -  CDS            lacI (fragment): lac repressor; lacI; The lac repressor binds to the lac operator to inhibit transcription in E. coli. This inhibition can be relieved by adding lactose or isopropyl-β-D-thiogalactopyranoside (IPTG).
    750..1338    -  rep_origin     ori: high-copy-number ColE1/pMB1/pBR322/pUC origin of replication
   1509..2369    -  CDS            AmpR: β-lactamase; bla; confers resistance to ampicillin, carbenicillin, and related antibiotics
   2370..2474    -  promoter       AmpR promoter: bla
   2545..2589    -  misc_feature   bom (fragment): basis of mobility region from pBR322
   2820..3123    +  enhancer       CMV enhancer: human cytomegalovirus immediate early enhancer
   3124..3327    +  promoter       CMV promoter: human cytomegalovirus (CMV) immediate early promoter
   3369..3387    +  promoter       T7 promoter: promoter for bacteriophage T7 RNA polymerase
   3491..3661    +  CDS            spa (fragment): SPA_STAAE - Experimental evidence at protein level: Swiss-Prot protein existence level 1. Plays a role in the inhibition of the host innate and adaptive immune responses. Possesses five immunoglobulin-binding domains that capture both the fragment crystallizable region (Fc region) and the Fab region (part of Ig that identifies antigen) of immunoglobulins (By similarity). In turn, Staphylococcus aureus is protected from phagocytic killing via inhibition of Ig Fc region. In addition, the host elicited B-cell response is prevented due to a decrease of antibody-secreting cell proliferation that en
   3836..3852    +  CDS            VP96 (fragment): 6 tandem repeats of the minimal activation domain of herpes simplex virus VP16 (Cheng et al., 2013)
   3911..4690    +  CDS            RELA (fragment): TF65_HUMAN - Also known as NFKB3. Experimental evidence at protein level: Swiss-Prot protein existence level 1. NF-kappa-B is a pleiotropic transcription factor present in almost all cell types and is the endpoint of a series of signal transduction events that are initiated by a vast array of stimuli related to many biological processes such as inflammation, immunity, differentiation, cell growth, tumorigenesis and apoptosis. NF-kappa-B is a homo- or heterodimeric complex formed by the Rel-like domain- containing proteins RELA/p65, RELB, NFKB1/p105, NFKB1/p50, REL and NFKB2/p52. The heterodime
   4709..5278    +  CDS            Rta AD: transcriptional activation domain from the human herpesvirus 4 (Epstein-Barr virus) replication and transcription activator Rta/BRLF1 (Hardwick et al., 1992; Chavez et al., 2015)
>Addgene plasmid #231573 | CMV_Zdk3-VPR | addgene full sequence | sequence record 459787 | Addgene NGS Result
ACCGGTCATCATCACCATCACCATTGAGTTTAAACCCGCTGATCAGCCTCGACTGTGCCTTCTAGTTGCC
AGCCATCTGTTGTTTGCCCCTCCCCCGTGCCTTCCTTGACCCTGGAAGGTGCCACTCCCACTGTCCTTTC
CTAATAAAATGAGGAAATTGCATCGCATTGTCTGAGTAGGTGTCATTCTATTCTGGGGGGTGGGGTGGGG
CAGGACAGCAAGGGGGAGGATTGGGAAGACAATAGCAGGCATGCTGGGGATGCGGTGGGCTCTATGGCTT
CTGAGGCGGAAAGAACCAGCTGGGGCTCGATACCGTCGACCTCTAGCTAGAGCTTGGCGTAATCATGGTC
ATAGCTGTTTCCTGTGTGAAATTGTTATCCGCTCACAATTCCACACAACATACGAGCCGGAAGCATAAAG
TGTAAAGCCTAGGGTGCCTAATGAGTGAGCTAACTCACATTAATTGCGTTGCGCTCACTGCCCGCTTTCC
AGTCGGGAAACCTGTCGTGCCAGCTGCATTAATGAATCGGCCAACGCGCGGGGAGAGGCGGTTTGCGTAT
TGGGCGCTCTTCCGCTTCCTCGCTCACTGACTCGCTGCGCTCGGTCGTTCGGCTGCGGCGAGCGGTATCA
GCTCACTCAAAGGCGGTAATACGGTTATCCACAGAATCAGGGGATAACGCAGGAAAGAACATGTGAGCAA
AAGGCCAGCAAAAGGCCAGGAACCGTAAAAAGGCCGCGTTGCTGGCGTTTTTCCATAGGCTCCGCCCCCC
TGACGAGCATCACAAAAATCGACGCTCAAGTCAGAGGTGGCGAAACCCGACAGGACTATAAAGATACCAG
GCGTTTCCCCCTGGAAGCTCCCTCGTGCGCTCTCCTGTTCCGACCCTGCCGCTTACCGGATACCTGTCCG
CCTTTCTCCCTTCGGGAAGCGTGGCGCTTTCTCATAGCTCACGCTGTAGGTATCTCAGTTCGGTGTAGGT
CGTTCGCTCCAAGCTGGGCTGTGTGCACGAACCCCCCGTTCAGCCCGACCGCTGCGCCTTATCCGGTAAC
TATCGTCTTGAGTCCAACCCGGTAAGACACGACTTATCGCCACTGGCAGCAGCCACTGGTAACAGGATTA
GCAGAGCGAGGTATGTAGGCGGTGCTACAGAGTTCTTGAAGTGGTGGCCTAACTACGGCTACACTAGAAG
AACAGTATTTGGTATCTGCGCTCTGCTGAAGCCAGTTACCTTCGGAAAAAGAGTTGGTAGCTCTTGATCC
GGCAAACAAACCACCGCTGGTAGCGGTGGTTTTTTTGTTTGCAAGCAGCAGATTACGCGCAGAAAAAAAG
GATCTCAAGAAGATCCTTTGATCTTTTCTACGGGGTCTGACACTCAGTGGAACGAAAACTCACGTTAAGG
GATTTTGGTCATGAGATTATCAAAAAGGATCTTCACCTAGATCCTTTTAAATTAAAAATGAAGTTTTAAA
TCAATCTAAAGTATATATGAGTAAACTTGGTCTGACAGTTACCAATGCTTAATCAGTGAGGCACCTATCT
CAGCGATCTGTCTATTTCGTTCATCCATAGTTGCCTGACTCCCCGTCGTGTAGATAACTACGATACGGGA
GGGCTTACCATCTGGCCCCAGTGCTGCAATGATACCGCGAGACCCACGCTCACCGGCTCCAGATTTATCA
GCAATAAACCAGCCAGCCGGAAGGGCCGAGCGCAGAAGTGGTCCTGCAACTTTATCCGCCTCCATCCAGT
CTATTAATTGTTGCCGGGAAGCTAGAGTAAGTAGTTCGCCAGTTAATAGTTTGCGCAACGTTGTTGCCAT
TGCTACAGGCATCGTGGTGTCACGCTCGTCGTTTGGTATGGCTTCATTCAGCTCCGGTTCCCAACGATCA
AGGCGAGTTACATGATCCCCCATGTTGTGCAAAAAAGCGGTTAGCTCCTTCGGTCCTCCGATCGTTGTCA
GAAGTAAGTTGGCCGCAGTGTTATCACTCATGGTTATGGCAGCACTGCATAATTCTCTTACTGTCATGCC
ATCCGTAAGATGCTTTTCTGTGACTGGTGAGTACTCAACCAAGTCATTCTGAGAATAGTGTATGCGGCGA
CCGAGTTGCTCTTGCCCGGCGTCAATACGGGATAATACCGCGCCACATAGCAGAACTTTAAAAGTGCTCA
TCATTGGAAAACGTTCTTCGGGGCGAAAACTCTCAAGGATCTTACCGCTGTTGAGATCCAGTTCGATGTA
ACCCACTCGTGCACCCAACTGATCTTCAGCATCTTTTACTTTCACCAGCGTTTCTGGGTGAGCAAAAACA
GGAAGGCAAAATGCCGCAAAAAAGGGAATAAGGGCGACACGGAAATGTTGAATACTCATACTCTTCCTTT
TTCAATATTATTGAAGCATTTATCAGGGTTATTGTCTCATGAGCGGATACATATTTGAATGTATTTAGAA
AAATAAACAAATAGGGGTTCCGCGCACATTTCCCCGAAAAGTGCCACCTGACGTCGACGGATCGGGAGAT
CGATCTCCCGATCCCCTAGGGTCGACTCTCAGTACAATCTGCTCTGATGCCGCATAGTTAAGCCAGTATC
TGCTCCCTGCTTGTGTGTTGGAGGTCGCTGAGTAGTGCGCGAGCAAAATTTAAGCTACAACAAGGCAAGG
CTTGACCGACAATTGCATGAAGAATCTGCTTAGGGTTAGGCGTTTTGCGCTGCTTCGCGATGTACGGGCC
AGATATACGCGTTGACATTGATTATTGACTAGTTATTAATAGTAATCAATTACGGGGTCATTAGTTCATA
GCCCATATATTGAGTTCCGCGTTACATAACTTACGGTAAATGGCCCGCCTGGCTGACCGCCCAACGACCC
CCGCCCATTGACGTCAATAATGACGTATGTTCCCATAGTAACGCCAATAGGGACTTTCCATTGACGTCAA
TGGGTGGAGTATTTACGGTAAACTGCCCACTTGGCAGTACATCAAGTGTATCATATGCCAAGTACGCCCC
CTATTGACGTCAATGACGGTAAATGGCCCGCCTGGCATTATGCCCAGTACATGACCTTATGGGACTTTCC
TACTTGGCAGTACATCTACGTATTAGTCATCGCTATTACCATGGTGATGCGGTTTTGGCAGTACATCAAT
GGGCGTGGATAGCGGTTTGACTCACGGGGATTTCCAAGTCTCCACCCCATTGACGTCAATGGGAGTTTGT
TTTGGCACCAAAATCAACGGGACTTTCCAAAATGTCGTAACAACTCCGCCCCATTGACGCAAATGGGCGG
TAGGCGTGTACGGTGGGAGGTCTATATAAGCAGAGCTGGTTTAGTGAACCGTCAGATCCGCTAGAGATCC
GCGGCCGCTAATACGACTCACTATAGGGAGAGCCGCCACCGTGTCGTGACGTACGGCCACCATGGGTAGC
GGACCTAAGAAAAAGAGGAAGGTGGCGGCCGCTGGAGGTTCTGGAAGTGGATCCATGGTGGATAACAAAT
TCAATAAAGAAGTGCTGGTGGCCCGGCAGGAAATCTATTGGCTGCCAAACCTGAATTGGGAGCAGAAGTT
TGCCTTCATCAGTAGCCTGACTAATGATCCATCTCAGAGCGCCAATCTGCTGGCCGAAGCCAAAAAACTG
AACGGTGCCCAGCCCCCAAAAGGAGGAGGTGGAAGCGGAGGCGGCGGAAGTGCGGCCGCTGGATCCGGAC
GGGCTGACGCATTGGACGATTTTGATCTGGATATGCTGGGAAGTGACGCCCTCGATGATTTTGACCTTGA
CATGCTTGGTTCGGATGCCCTTGATGACTTTGACCTCGACATGCTCGGCAGTGACGCCCTTGATGATTTC
GACCTGGACATGCTGATTAACACTAGTGGCGGCTCTGGCGGCGGCTCCGGAGGCTCTAGCCAGTACCTGC
CCGACACCGACGACAGGCACCGGATCGAGGAAAAGCGGAAGCGGACCTACGAGACATTCAAGAGCATCAT
GAAGAAGTCCCCCTTCAGCGGCCCCACCGACCCTAGACCTCCACCTAGAAGAATCGCCGTGCCCAGCAGA
TCCAGCGCCAGCGTGCCAAAACCTGCCCCCCAGCCTTACCCCTTCACCAGCAGCCTGAGCACCATCAACT
ACGACGAGTTCCCTACCATGGTGTTCCCCAGCGGCCAGATCTCTCAGGCCTCTGCTCTGGCTCCAGCCCC
TCCTCAGGTGCTGCCTCAGGCTCCTGCTCCTGCACCAGCTCCAGCCATGGTGTCTGCACTGGCTCAGGCA
CCAGCACCCGTGCCTGTGCTGGCTCCTGGACCTCCACAGGCTGTGGCTCCACCAGCCCCTAAACCTACAC
AGGCCGGCGAGGGCACACTGTCTGAAGCTCTGCTGCAGCTGCAGTTCGACGACGAGGATCTGGGAGCCCT
GCTGGGAAACAGCACCGATCCTGCCGTGTTCACCGACCTGGCCAGCGTGGACAACAGCGAGTTCCAGCAG
CTGCTGAACCAGGGCATCCCTGTGGCCCCTCACACCACCGAGCCCATGCTGATGGAATACCCCGAGGCCA
TCACCCGGCTCGTGACAGGCGCTCAGAGGCCTCCTGATCCAGCTCCTGCCCCTCTGGGAGCACCAGGCCT
GCCTAATGGACTGCTGTCTGGCGACGAGGACTTCAGCTCTATCGCCGATATGGATTTCTCAGCCTTGCTG
GGCTCTGGCAGCGGCAGCCGGGATTCCAGGGAAGGGATGTTTTTGCCGAAGCCTGAGGCCGGCTCCGCTA
TTAGTGACGTGTTTGAGGGCCGCGAGGTGTGCCAGCCAAAACGAATCCGGCCATTTCATCCTCCAGGAAG
TCCATGGGCCAACCGCCCACTCCCCGCCAGCCTCGCACCAACACCAACCGGTCCAGTACATGAGCCAGTC
GGGTCACTGACCCCGGCACCAGTCCCTCAGCCACTGGACCCAGCGCCCGCAGTGACTCCCGAGGCCAGTC
ACCTGTTGGAGGACCCCGATGAAGAGACGAGCCAGGCTGTCAAAGCCCTTCGGGAGATGGCCGATACTGT
GATTCCCCAGAAGGAAGAGGCTGCAATCTGTGGCCAAATGGACCTTTCCCATCCGCCCCCAAGGGGCCAT
CTGGATGAGCTGACAACCACACTTGAGTCCATGACCGAGGATCTGAACCTGGACTCACCCCTGACCCCGG
AATTGAACGAGATTCTGGATACCTTCCTGAACGACGAGTGCCTCTTGCATGCCATGCATATCAGCACAGG
ACTGTCCATCTTCGACACATCTCTGTTTGGTTCTGGAAGTGGATCCAGCCCCAAGAAGAAGAGAAAGGTG
GAGGCCAGCTAAAGCGAAGTCAATCCCAGAATTC
